Addgene plasmid #22035: pBabe-TetCMV-puro-mCherry-PA-Rac1
Purpose: Expression of photoactivatable Rac1
Depositing lab: Klaus Hahn. Depositing organization: University of North Carolina at Chapel Hill. Publication: A genetically encoded photoactivatable Rac controls the motility of living cells. Wu YI, Frey D, Lungu OI, Jaehrig A, Schlichting I, Kuhlman B, Hahn KM. Nature. 2009 Sep 3. 461(7260):104-8. 10.1038/nature08241 PubMed 19693014.
Backbone
  Vector backbone: pBabe-TetCMV-puro
  Backbone size w/o insert (bp): 6000
  Vector type: Mammalian Expression, Retroviral
  Selectable markers: Puromycin
Growth in bacteria
  Bacterial resistance: Ampicillin, 100 μg/mL
  Growth temperature: 37°C
  Growth strain: DH5alpha
  Copy number: High Copy
Gene/Insert
  Gene/Insert name: mCherry-PA-Rac1 (alt name: mCherry-LOV(Leu404-Leu546)-Rac1(Ile4)-Q61L/E91H/N92H)
  Species: H. sapiens (human); Avena sativa (oat)
  Insert size (bp): 1800
  Mutation: Rac1 starts at I4 and contains mutations Q61L, E91H and N92H.
  Entrez Gene: RAC1 (a.k.a. MIG5, MRD48, Rac-1, TC-25, p21-Rac1)
  Promoter: Tet-CMV
  Cloning method: Restriction Enzyme; 5′ cloning site EcoRI (not destroyed); 3′ cloning site XhoI (not destroyed)
  Sequencing primers: 5′ pBabe-TetCMV Forward
Terms and licenses: Academic/Nonprofit Terms; Industry Terms: Not Available to Industry
Depositor comments: Protocols for production and use of Hahn lab biosensors and photoactivatable proteins can be found on their web page, at the URL below. If you have suggestions for the protocols or have any questions, please feel free to contact the Hahn lab. Good luck with your experiments! Hahn lab biosensor protocol: http://www.hahnlab.com/tools/index.html
How to cite: pBabe-TetCMV-puro-mCherry-PA-Rac1 was a gift from Klaus Hahn (Addgene plasmid # 22035 ; http://n2t.net/addgene:22035 ; RRID:Addgene_22035)
