[The description below was written by a language model from this plasmid's Addgene catalogue record, the feature table of its GenBank file and pLannotate feature annotations shown in this document.]
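Description:
pBabe-TetCMV-puro-mCherry-PA-Rac1 is a Moloney murine leukemia virus-based retroviral vector for tetracycline-regulated expression of photoactivatable Rac1 in mammalian cells. The proviral region is bounded by a 5′ LTR and a 3′ LTR annotated as a ΔU3 (self-inactivating) type. It carries a packaging signal and a truncated gag segment lacking its start codon, which together allow the RNA genome to be packaged when viral proteins are supplied in trans. The plasmid is propagated in E. coli through a high-copy ColE1/pUC-type origin with ampicillin resistance. Transduced cells are selected with puromycin, using a puromycin N-acetyltransferase gene driven by an internal mouse PGK promoter.

The payload is expressed from the Tet-CMV promoter, a tetracycline response element with seven tetO copies placed upstream of a minimal CMV promoter. Expression therefore depends on a tetracycline-controlled transactivator, which is not encoded on this plasmid. The open reading frame fuses mCherry to the Avena sativa phototropin LOV2 domain (Leu404–Leu546), followed by human Rac1 starting at Ile4 and carrying Q61L, E91H and N92H. Automated annotation labels the LOV segment as miniSOG, which probably reflects homology between LOV domains rather than the catalogued oat origin. Q61L is annotated as making Rac1 constitutively active. The photoactivatable design relies on the attached LOV domain to hold the GTPase inactive in the dark and release it under blue light, while mCherry marks expressing cells.

An HSV epitope tag sequence, a lac operator and a lacI fragment are also annotated downstream of the insert, and these are probably vector remnants. The separate partial GenBank record covers only a 758 bp stretch spanning the HSV tag, lac operator and PGK promoter. The construct is used for light-controlled activation of Rac1 signalling, such as in studies of cell motility.
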