Features (pLannotate 1.2.2; 19 found; start..end, strand, type, name):
      8..477     +  LTR            LTR: long terminal repeat from Moloney murine leukemia virus
    601..875     +  misc_feature   MESV Ψ (fragment): packaging signal of murine embryonic stem cell virus
    942..1358    +  CDS            gag (truncated): truncated Moloney murine leukemia virus (MMLV) gag gene lacking the start codon
   1399..1669    +  protein_bind   tetracycline response element: contains seven copies of the tetracycline operator tetO tetracycline repressor TetR
   1680..1697    +  misc_feature   MCS (fragment): pUC18/19 multiple cloning site
   1702..1740    +  promoter       minimal CMV promoter: human cytomegalovirus (CMV) immediate early promoter
   1895..2599    +  CDS            mCherry: mCherry is a basic (constitutively fluorescent) red fluorescent protein published in 2004, derived from Discosoma sp.. It is reported to be a very rapidly-maturing monomer with low acid sensitivity.
   2627..2944    +  CDS            miniSOG: miniSOG is a basic (constitutively fluorescent) cyan fluorescent protein published in 2011, derived from Arabidopsis thaliana. It requires the cofactor flavin for fluorescence.
   3035..3604    +  CDS            Rac1 (Q61L): constitutively active mutant of human Rac family small GTPase 1
   3641..3673    +  CDS            HSV tag: HSV (herpes simplex virus) epitope tag
   3687..3703    +  protein_bind   lac operator: The lac repressor binds to the lac operator to inhibit transcription in E. coli. This inhibition can be relieved by adding lactose or isopropyl-β-D-thiogalactopyranoside (IPTG). lac repressor encoded by lacI
   3736..4235    +  promoter       PGK promoter: mouse phosphoglycerate kinase 1 promoter
   4258..4857    +  CDS            PuroR: puromycin N-acetyltransferase; pac from Streptomyces alboniger; confers resistance to puromycin
   4956..5059    +  LTR            3' LTR (ΔU3) (fragment): self-inactivating 3' long terminal repeat (LTR) from Moloney murine leukemia virus
   5071..5236    +  LTR            3' LTR (ΔU3) (fragment): self-inactivating 3' long terminal repeat (LTR) from Moloney murine leukemia virus
   5302..5354    -  CDS            lacI (fragment): lac repressor; lacI; The lac repressor binds to the lac operator to inhibit transcription in E. coli. This inhibition can be relieved by adding lactose or isopropyl-β-D-thiogalactopyranoside (IPTG).
   5537..6125    -  rep_origin     ori: high-copy-number ColE1/pMB1/pBR322/pUC origin of replication
   6285..7145    -  CDS            AmpR: β-lactamase; bla; confers resistance to ampicillin, carbenicillin, and related antibiotics
   7146..7250    -  promoter       AmpR promoter: bla
>Addgene plasmid #22035 | pBabe-TetCMV-puro-mCherry-PA-Rac1 | addgene full sequence | sequence record 173272 | Addgene assembled full plasmid sequence
CTGCAGCCTGAATATGGGCCAAACAGGATATCTGTGGTAAGCAGTTCCTGCCCCGGCTCAGGGCCAAGAA
CAGATGGAACAGCTGAATATGGGCCAAACAGGATATCTGTGGTAAGCAGTTCCTGCCCCGGCTCAGGGCC
AAGAACAGATGGTCCCCAGATGCGGTCCAGCCCTCAGCAGTTTCTAGAGAACCATCAGATGTTTCCAGGG
TGCCCCAAGGACCTGAAATGACCCTGTGCCTTATTTGAACTAACCAATCAGTTCGCTTCTCGCTTCTGTT
CGCGCGCTTCTGCTCCCCGAGCTCAATAAAAGAGCCCACAACCCCTCACTCGGGGCGCCAGTCCTCCGAT
TGACTGAGTCGCCCGGGTACCCGTGTATCCAATAAACCCTCTTGCAGTTGCATCCGACTTGTGGTCTCGC
TGTTCCTTGGGAGGGTCTCCTCTGAGTGATTGACTACCCGTCAGCGGGGGTCTTTCATTTGGGGGCTCGT
CCGGGATCGGGAGACCCCTGCCCAGGGACCACCGACCCACCACCGGGAGGCAAGCTGGCCAGCAACTTAT
CTGTGTCTGTCCGATTGTCTAGTGTCTATGACTGATTTTATGCGCCTGCGTCGGTACTAGTTAGCTAACT
AGCTCTGTATCTGGCGGACCCGTGGTGGAACTGACGAGTTCTGAACACCCGGCCGCAACCCTGGGAGACG
TCCCAGGGACTTTGGGGGCCGTTTTTGTGGCCCGACCTGAGGAAGGGAGTCGATGTGGAATCCGACCCCG
TCAGGATATGTGGTTCTGGTAGGAGACGAGAACCTAAAACAGTTCCCGCCTCCGTCTGAATTTTTGCTTT
CGGTTTGGAACCGAAGCCGCGCGTCTTGTCTGCTGCAGCGCTGCAGCATCGTTCTGTGTTGTCTCTGTCT
GACTGTGTTTCTGTATTTGTCTGAAAATTAGGGCCAGACTGTTACCACTCCCTTAAGTTTGACCTTAGGT
CACTGGAAAGATGTCGAGCGGATCGCTCACAACCAGTCGGTAGATGTCAAGAAGAGACGTTGGGTTACCT
TCTGCTCTGCAGAATGGCCAACCTTTAACGTCGGATGGCCGCGAGACGGCACCTTTAACCGAGACCTCAT
CACCCAGGTTAAGATCAAGGTCTTTTCACCTGGCCCGCATGGACACCCAGACCAGGTCCCCTACATCGTG
ACCTGGGAAGCCTTGGCTTTTGACCCCCCTCCCTGGGTCAAGCCCTTTGTACACCCTAAGCCTCCGCCTC
CTCTTCCTCCATCCGCCCCGTCTCTCCCCCTTGAACCTCCTCGTTCGACCCCGCCTCGATCCTCCCTTTA
TCCAGCCCTCACTCCTTCTCTAGGCGCCGGCCGGATCCACGAGGCCCTTTCGTCGTCGAGTTTACCACTC
CCTATCAGTGATAGAGAAAAGTGAAAGTCGAGTTTACCACTCCCTATCAGTGATAGAGAAAAGTGAAAGT
CGAGTTTACCACTCCCTATCAGTGATAGAGAAAAGTGAAAGTCGAGTTTACCACTCCCTATCAGTGATAG
AGAAAAGTGAAAGTCGAGTTTACCACTCCCTATCAGTGATAGAGAAAAGTGAAAGTCGAGTTTACCACTC
CCTATCAGTGATAGAGAAAAGTGAAAGTCGAGTTTACCACTCCCTATCAGTGATAGAGAAAAGTGAAAGT
CGAGCTCGGTACCCGGGTCGAGGTAGGCGTGTACGGTGGGAGGCCTATATAAGCAGAGCTCGTTTAGTGA
ACCGTCAGATCGCCTGGAGACGCCATCCACGCTGTTTTGACCTCCATAGAAGACACCGGGACCGATCCAG
CCTCCGCGGCCCCAGATCCGTAAAGTGAATTCGGAGCATATACCATGGCACACCATCACCACCATCACGG
ATCTGTGAGCAAGGGCGAGGAGGATAACATGGCCATCATCAAGGAGTTCATGCGCTTCAAGGTGCACATG
GAGGGCTCCGTGAACGGCCACGAGTTCGAGATCGAGGGCGAGGGCGAGGGCCGCCCCTACGAGGGCACCC
AGACCGCCAAGCTGAAGGTGACCAAGGGTGGCCCCCTGCCCTTCGCCTGGGACATCCTGTCCCCTCAGTT
CATGTACGGCTCCAAGGCCTACGTGAAGCACCCCGCCGACATCCCCGACTACTTGAAGCTGTCCTTCCCC
GAGGGCTTCAAGTGGGAGCGCGTGATGAACTTCGAGGACGGCGGCGTGGTGACCGTGACCCAGGACTCCT
CCCTGCAGGACGGCGAGTTCATCTACAAGGTGAAGCTGCGCGGCACCAACTTCCCCTCCGACGGCCCCGT
AATGCAGAAGAAGACCATGGGCTGGGAGGCCTCCTCCGAGCGGATGTACCCCGAGGACGGCGCCCTGAAG
GGCGAGATCAAGCAGAGGCTGAAGCTGAAGGACGGCGGCCACTACGACGCTGAGGTCAAGACCACCTACA
AGGCCAAGAAGCCCGTGCAGCTGCCCGGCGCCTACAACGTCAACATCAAGTTGGACATCACCTCCCACAA
CGAGGACTACACCATCGTGGAACAGTACGAACGCGCCGAGGGCCGCCACTCCACCGGCGGCATGGACGAG
CTGTACAAGGGATCCTTGGCTACTACACTTGAACGTATTGAGAAGAACTTTGTCATTACTGACCCAAGAT
TGCCAGATAATCCCATTATATTCGCGTCCGATAGTTTCTTGCAGTTGACAGAATATAGCCGTGAAGAAAT
TTTGGGAAGAAACTGCAGGTTTCTACAAGGTCCTGAAACTGATCGCGCGACAGTGAGAAAAATTAGAGAT
GCCATAGATAACCAAACAGAGGTCACTGTTCAGCTGATTAATTATACAAAGAGTGGTAAAAAGTTCTGGA
ACCTCTTTCACTTGCAGCCTATGCGAGATCAGAAGGGAGATGTCCAGTACTTTATTGGGGTTCAGTTGGA
TGGAACTGAGCATGTCCGAGATGCTGCCGAGAGAGAGGGAGTCATGCTGATTAAGAAAACTGCAGAAAAT
ATTGATGAGGCGGCAAAAGAACTTATCAAGTGTGTGGTGGTGGGAGACGGAGCTGTAGGTAAAACTTGCC
TACTGATCAGTTACACAACCAATGCATTTCCTGGAGAATATATCCCTACTGTCTTTGACAATTATTCTGC
CAATGTTATGGTAGATGGAAAACCGGTGAATCTGGGCTTATGGGATACAGCTGGACTAGAAGATTATGAC
AGATTACGCCCCCTATCCTATCCGCAAACAGATGTGTTCTTAATTTGCTTTTCCCTTGTGAGTCCTGCAT
CATTCCACCACGTCCGTGCAAAGTGGTATCCTGAGGTGCGGCACCACTGTCCCAACACTCCCATCATCCT
AGTGGGAACTAAACTTGATCTTAGGGATGATAAAGACACGATCGAGAAACTGAAGGAGAAGAAGCTGACT
CCCATCACCTATCCGCAGGGTCTAGCCATGGCTAAGGAGATTGGTGCTGTAAAATACCTGGAGTGCTCGG
CGCTCACACAGCGAGGCCTCAAGACAGTGTTTGACGAAGCGATCCGAGCAGTCCTCTGCCCGCCTCCCGT
GAAGAAGAGGAAGAGAAAATGCCTGCTGTTGTAAAAGCTTGCGGCCGCACAGCTGTATACACGTGCAAGC
CAGCCAGAACTCGCCCCGGAAGACCCCGAGGATCTCGAGTGTGGAATTGTGAGCGGATAACAATTTGTCG
AGGGCCCCTGCAGGTCAATTCTACCGGGTAGGGGAGGCGCTTTTCCCAAGGCAGTCTGGAGCATGCGCTT
TAGCAGCCCCGCTGGGCACTTGGCGCTACACAAGTGGCCTCTGGCCTCGCACACATTCCACATCCACCGG
TAGGCGCCAACCGGCTCCGTTCTTTGGTGGCCCCTTCGCGCCACCTTCTACTCCTCCCCTAGTCAGGAAG
TTCCCCCCCGCCCCGCAGCTCGCGTCGTGCAGGACGTGACAAATGGAAGTAGCACGTCTCACTAGTCTCG
TGCAGATGGACAGCACCGCTGAGCAATGGAAGCGGGTAGGCCTTTGGGGCAGCGGCCAATAGCAGCTTTG
CTCCTTCGCTTTCTGGGCTCAGAGGCTGGGAAGGGGTGGGTCCGGGGGCGGGCTCAGGGGCGGGCTCAGG
GGCGGGGCGGGCGCCCGAAGGTCCTCCGGAGGCCCGGCATTCTGCACGCTTCAAAAGCGCACGTCTGCCG
CGCTGTTCTCCTCTTCCTCATCTCCGGGCCTTTCGACCTGCAGCCAATAAGCTTACCATGACCGAGTACA
AGCCCACGGTGCGCCTCGCCACCCGCGACGACGTCCCCAGGGCCGTACGCACCCTCGCCGCCGCGTTCGC
CGACTACCCCGCCACGCGCCACACCGTCGATCCGGACCGCCACATCGAGCGGGTCACCGAGCTGCAAGAA
CTCTTCCTCACGCGCGTCGGGCTCGACATCGGCAAGGTGTGGGTCGCGGACGACGGCGCCGCGGTGGCGG
TCTGGACCACGCCGGAGAGCGTCGAAGCGGGGGCGGTGTTCGCCGAGATCGGCCCGCGCATGGCCGAGTT
GAGCGGTTCCCGGCTGGCCGCGCAGCAACAGATGGAAGGCCTCCTGGCGCCGCACCGGCCCAAGGAGCCC
GCGTGGTTCCTGGCCACCGTCGGCGTCTCGCCCGACCACCAGGGCAAGGGTCTGGGCAGCGCCGTCGTGC
TCCCCGGAGTGGAGGCGGCCGAGCGCGCCGGGGTGCCCGCCTTCCTGGAGACCTCCGCGCCCCGCAACCT
CCCCTTCTACGAGCGGCTCGGCTTCACCGTCACCGCCGACGTCGAGGTGCCCGAAGGACCGCGCACCTGG
TGCATGACCCGCAAGCCCGGTGCCTGACGCCCGCCCCACGACCCGCAGCGCCCGACCGAAAGGAGCGCAC
GACCCCATGCATCGATAAAATAAAAGATTTTATTTAGTCTCCAGAAAAAGGGGGGAATGAAAGACCCCAC
CTGTAGGTTTGGCAAGCTAGCTTAAGTAACGCCATTTTGCAAGGCATGGAAAAATACATAACTGAGAATA
GAGAAGTTCAGATCAAGGTAGGAGATCCCTGAGCCCACAACCCCTCACTCGGGGCGCCAGTCCTCCGATT
GACTGAGTCGCCCGGGTACCCGTGTATCCAATAAACCCTCTTGCAGTTGCATCCGACTTGTGGTCTCGCT
GTTCCTTGGGAGGGTCTCCTCTGAGTGATTGACTACCCGTCAGCGGGGGTCTTTCACATGCAGCATGTAT
CAAAATTAATTTGGTTTTTTTTCTTAAGTATTTACATTAAATGGCCATAGTTGCATTAATGAATCGGCCA
ACGCGCGGGGAGAGGCGGTTTGCGTATTGGGCGCTCTTCCGCTTCCTCGCTCACTGACTCGCTGCGCTCG
GTCGTTCGGCTGCGGCGAGCGGTATCAGCTCACTCAAAGGCGGTAATACGGTTATCCACAGAATCAGGGG
ATAACGCAGGAAAGAACATGTGAGCAAAAGGCCAGCAAAAGGCCAGGAACCGTAAAAAGGCCGCGTTGCT
GGCGTTTTTCCATAGGCTCCGCCCCCCTGACGAGCATCACAAAAATCGACGCTCAAGTCAGAGGTGGCGA
AACCCGACAGGACTATAAAGATACCAGGCGTTTCCCCCTGGAAGCTCCCTCGTGCGCTCTCCTGTTCCGA
CCCTGCCGCTTACCGGATACCTGTCCGCCTTTCTCCCTTCGGGAAGCGTGGCGCTTTCTCATAGCTCACG
CTGTAGGTATCTCAGTTCGGTGTAGGTCGTTCGCTCCAAGCTGGGCTGTGTGCACGAACCCCCCGTTCAG
CCCGACCGCTGCGCCTTATCCGGTAACTATCGTCTTGAGTCCAACCCGGTAAGACACGACTTATCGCCAC
TGGCAGCAGCCACTGGTAACAGGATTAGCAGAGCGAGGTATGTAGGCGGTGCTACAGAGTTCTTGAAGTG
GTGGCCTAACTACGGCTACACTAGAAGAACAGTATTTGGTATCTGCGCTCTGCTGAAGCCAGTTACCTTC
GGAAAAAGAGTTGGTAGCTCTTGATCCGGCAAACAAACCACCGCTGGTAGCGGTGGTTTTTTTGTTTGCA
AGCAGCAGATTACGCGCAGAAAAAAAGGATCTCAAGAAGATCCTTTGATCTTTTCTACGGGGTCTGACGC
TCAGTGGAACGAAAACTCACGTTAAGGGATTTTGGTCATGAGATTATCAAAAAGGATCTTCACCTAGATC
CTTTTGCGGCCGCAAATCAATCTAAAGTATATATGAGTAAACTTGGTCTGACAGTTACCAATGCTTAATC
AGTGAGGCACCTATCTCAGCGATCTGTCTATTTCGTTCATCCATAGTTGCCTGACTCCCCGTCGTGTAGA
TAACTACGATACGGGAGGGCTTACCATCTGGCCCCAGTGCTGCAATGATACCGCGAGACCCACGCTCACC
GGCTCCAGATTTATCAGCAATAAACCAGCCAGCCGGAAGGGCCGAGCGCAGAAGTGGTCCTGCAACTTTA
TCCGCCTCCATCCAGTCTATTAATTGTTGCCGGGAAGCTAGAGTAAGTAGTTCGCCAGTTAATAGTTTGC
GCAACGTTGTTGCCATTGCTACAGGCATCGTGGTGTCACGCTCGTCGTTTGGTATGGCTTCATTCAGCTC
CGGTTCCCAACGATCAAGGCGAGTTACATGATCCCCCATGTTGTGCAAAAAAGCGGTTAGCTCCTTCGGT
CCTCCGATCGTTGTCAGAAGTAAGTTGGCCGCAGTGTTATCACTCATGGTTATGGCAGCACTGCATAATT
CTCTTACTGTCATGCCATCCGTAAGATGCTTTTCTGTGACTGGTGAGTACTCAACCAAGTCATTCTGAGA
ATAGTGTATGCGGCGACCGAGTTGCTCTTGCCCGGCGTCAATACGGGATAATACCGCGCCACATAGCAGA
ACTTTAAAAGTGCTCATCATTGGAAAACGTTCTTCGGGGCGAAAACTCTCAAGGATCTTACCGCTGTTGA
GATCCAGTTCGATGTAACCCACTCGTGCACCCAACTGATCTTCAGCATCTTTTACTTTCACCAGCGTTTC
TGGGTGAGCAAAAACAGGAAGGCAAAATGCCGCAAAAAAGGGAATAAGGGCGACACGGAAATGTTGAATA
CTCATACTCTTCCTTTTTCAATATTATTGAAGCATTTATCAGGGTTATTGTCTCATGAGCGGATACATAT
TTGAATGTATTTAGAAAAATAAACAAATAGGGGTTCCGCGCACATTTCCCCGAAAAGTGCCAC
