LOCUS       Exported 758 bp ds-DNA linear SYN 19-MAY-2021
DEFINITION  synthetic linear DNA
ACCESSION   .
VERSION     .
KEYWORDS    pBabe-TetCMV-puro-mCherry-PA-Rac1
SOURCE      synthetic DNA construct
  ORGANISM  synthetic DNA construct
REFERENCE   1 (bases 1 to 758)
  AUTHORS   Wu YI, Frey D, Lungu OI, Jaehrig A, Schlichting I, Kuhlman B, Hahn
            KM
  TITLE     A genetically encoded photoactivatable Rac controls the motility of
            living cells.
  JOURNAL   Nature. 2009 Sep 3. 461(7260):104-8.
  PUBMED    19693014
REFERENCE   2 (bases 1 to 758)
  AUTHORS   .
  TITLE     Direct Submission
  JOURNAL   Exported May 19, 2021 from SnapGene Server 1.1.58
            http://www.snapgene.com
FEATURES             Location/Qualifiers
     source          1..758
                     /organism="synthetic DNA construct"
                     /mol_type="other DNA"
     promoter        complement(4..503)
                     /label=PGK promoter
                     /note="mouse phosphoglycerate kinase 1 promoter"
     primer_bind     complement(52..71)
                     /label=mPGK-F
                     /note="Mouse PGK promoter, forward primer"
     primer_bind     445..468
                     /label=MSCV-rev
                     /note="Murine stem cell virus, reverse primer"
     protein_bind    536..552
                     /label=lac operator
                     /bound_moiety="lac repressor encoded by lacI"
                     /note="The lac repressor binds to the lac operator to
                     inhibit transcription in E. coli. This inhibition can be
                     relieved by adding lactose or
                     isopropyl-beta-D-thiogalactopyranoside (IPTG)."
     CDS             complement(566..598)
                     /codon_start=1
                     /product="HSV (herpes simplex virus) epitope tag"
                     /label=HSV tag
                     /translation="QPELAPEDPED"
ORIGIN
        1 ggtcgaaagg cccggagatg aggaagagga gaacagcgcg gcagacgtgc gcttttgaag
       61 cgtgcagaat gccgggcctc cggaggacct tcgggcgccc gccccgcccc tgagcccgcc
      121 cctgagcccg cccccggacc caccccttcc cagcctctga gcccagaaag cgaaggagca
      181 aagctgctat tggccgctgc cccaaaggcc tacccgcttc cattgctcag cggtgctgtc
      241 catctgcacg agactagtga gacgtgctac ttccatttgt cacgtcctgc acgacgcgag
      301 ctgcggggcg ggggggaact tcctgactag gggaggagta gaaggtggcg cgaaggggcc
      361 accaaagaac ggagccggtt ggcgcctacc ggtggatgtg gaatgtgtgc gaggccagag
      421 gccacttgtg tagcgccaag tgcccagcgg ggctgctaaa gcgcatgctc cagactgcct
      481 tgggaaaagc gcctccccta cccggtagaa ttgacctgca ggggccctcg acaaattgtt
      541 atccgctcac aattccacac tcgagatcct cggggtcttc cggggcgagt tctggctggc
      601 ttgcacgtgt atacagctgt gcggccgcaa gcttttacaa cagcaggcat tttctcttcc
      661 tcttcttcac gggaggcggg cagaggactg ctcggatcgc ttcgtcaaac actgtcttga
      721 ggcctcgctg tgtgagcgcc gagcactcca ggtatttt
//
