>Addgene plasmid #22035 | pBabe-TetCMV-puro-mCherry-PA-Rac1 | addgene partial sequence | sequence record 172910 | mCherry-F (5'-ccccgtaatgcagaagaaga-3')
GGCGCCCTGAAGGGCGAGATCAAGCAGAGGCTGAAGCTGAAGGACGGCGGCCACTACGACGCTGAGGTCA
AGACCACCTACAAGGCCAAGAAGCCCGTGCAGCTGCCCGGCGCCTACAACGTCAACATCAAGTTGGACAT
CACCTCCCACAACGAGGACTACACCATCGTGGAACAGTACGAACGCGCCGAGGGCCGCCACTCCACCGGC
GGCATGGACGAGCTGTACAAGGGATCCTTGGCTACTACACTTGAACGTATTGAGAAGAACTTTGTCATTA
CTGACCCAAGATTGCCAGATAATCCCATTATATTCGCGTCCGATAGTTTCTTGCAGTTGACAGAATATAG
CCGTGAAGAAATTTTGGGAAGAAACTGCAGGTTTCTACAAGGTCCTGAAACTGATCGCGCGACAGTGAGA
AAAATTAGAGATGCCATAGATAACCAAACAGAGGTCACTGTTCAGCTGATTAATTATACAAAGAGTGGTA
AAAAGTTCTGGAACCTCTTTCACTTGCAGCCTATGCGAGATCAGAAGGGAGATGTCCAGTACTTTATTGG
GGTTCAGTTGGATGGAACTGAGCATGTCCGAGATGCTGCCGAGAGAGAGGGAGTCATGCTGATTAAGAAA
ACTGCA
