>Addgene plasmid #22035 | pBabe-TetCMV-puro-mCherry-PA-Rac1 | addgene partial sequence | sequence record 172911 | LOV-F (5'-AGAGAGAGGGAGTCATGCTGAT-3)
AAAGAACTTATCAAGTGTGTGGTGGTGGGAGACGGAGCTGTAGGTAAAACTTGCCTACTGATCAGTTACA
CAACCAATGCATTTCCTGGAGAATATATCCCTACTGTCTTTGACAATTATTCTGCCAATGTTATGGTAGA
TGGAAAACCGGTGAATCTGGGCTTATGGGATACAGCTGGACTAGAAGATTATGACAGATTACGCCCCCTA
TCCTATCCGCAAACAGATGTGTTCTTAATTTGCTTTTCCCTTGTGAGTCCTGCATCATTCCACCACGTCC
GTGCAAAGTGGTATCCTGAGGTGCGGCACCACTGTCCCAACACTCCCATCATCCTAGTGGGAACTAAACT
TGATCTTAGGGATGATAAAGACACGATCGAGAAACTGAAGGAGAAGAAGCTGACTCCCATCACCTATCCG
CAGGGTCTAGCCATGGCTAAGGAGATTGGTGCTGTAAAATACCTGGAGTGCTCGGCGCTCACACAGCGAG
GCCTCAAGACAGTGTTTGACGAAGCGATCCGAGCAGTCCTCTGCCCGCCTCCCGTGAAGAAGAGGAAGAG
AAAATGCCTGCTGTTGTAAAAGCTTGCGGCCGCACAGCTGTATACACGTGCAAGCCAGCCAGAACTCGCC
CCGGAAGACCCCGAGGATCTCGAGTGTGGAATTGTGAGCGGATAACAATT
