>Addgene plasmid #22035 | pBabe-TetCMV-puro-mCherry-PA-Rac1 | addgene partial sequence | sequence record 173266 | Puro-F2 5'-ctcggcttcaccgtcacc-3'
GGACCGCGCACCTGGTGCATGACCCGCAAGCCCGGTGCCTGACGCCCGCCCCACGACCCGCAGCGCCCGA
CCGAAAGGAGCGCACGACCCCATGCATCGATAAAATAAAAGATTTTATTTAGTCTCCAGAAAAAGGGGGG
AATGAAAGACCCCACCTGTAGGTTTGGCAAGCTAGCTTAAGTAACGCCATTTTGCAAGGCATGGAAAAAT
ACATAACTGAGAATAGAGAAGTTCAGATCAAGGTAGGAGATCCCTGAGCCCACAACCCCTCACTCGGGGC
GCCAGTCCTCCGATTGACTGAGTCGCCCGGGTACCCGTGTATCCAATAAACCCTCTTGCAGTTGCATCCG
ACTTGTGGTCTCGCTGTTCCTTGGGAGGGTCTCCTCTGAGTGATTGACTACCCGTCAGCGGGGGTCTTTC
ACATGCAGCATGTATCAAAATTAATTTGGTTTTTTTTCTTAAGTATTTACATTAAATGGCCATAGTTGCA
TTAATGAATCGGCCAACGCGCGGGGAGAGGCGGTTTGCGTATTGGGCGCTCTTCCGCTTCCTCGCTCACT
GACTCGCTGCGCTCGGTCGTTCGGCTGCGGCGAGCGGTATCAGCTCACTCAAAGGCGGTAATACGGTTAT
CCACAGAATCAGGGGATAACGCAGGAAAGAACATGTGAGCAAAAGGCCAGCAAAAGGCCAGGAACCGTAA
AAAGGCCGCGTTGCTGGCGTTTTTCCATAGGCTCCGCCCCCCTGACGAGCATCACAAAAATCGACGCTCA
AGTCAGAGGTGGCGAAACCCGAC
