>Addgene plasmid #22035 | pBabe-TetCMV-puro-mCherry-PA-Rac1 | addgene partial sequence | sequence record 173270 | Mombaerts-mRFPup 5'-GTGGCCGTTCACGGAGCCCTCCATG-3'
CATGAACTCCTTGATGATGGCCATGTTATCCTCCTCGCCCTTGCTCACAGATCCGTGATGGTGGTGATGG
TGTGCCATGGTATATGCTCCGAATTCACTTTACGGATCTGGGGCCGCGGAGGCTGGATCGGTCCCGGTGT
CTTCTATGGAGGTCAAAACAGCGTGGATGGCGTCTCCAGGCGATCTGACGGTTCACTAAACGAGCTCTGC
TTATATAGGCCTCCCACCGTACACGCCTACCTCGACCCGGGTACCGAGCTCGACTTTCACTTTTCTCTAT
CACTGATAGGGAGTGGTAAACTCGACTTTCACTTTTCTCTATCACTGATAGGGAGTGGTAAACTCGACTT
TCACTTTTCTCTATCACTGATAGGGAGTGGTAAACTCGACTTTCACTTTTCTCTATCACTGATAGGGAGT
GGTAAACTCGACTTTCACTTTTCTCTATCACTGATAGGGAGTGGTAAACTCGACTTTCACTTTTCTCTAT
CACTGATAGGGAGTGGTAAACTCGACTTTCACTTTTCTCTATCACTGATAGGGAGTGGTAAACTCGACGA
CGAAAGGGCCTCGTGGATCCGGCCGGCGCCTAGAGAAGGAGTGAGGGCTGGATAAAGGGAGGATCGAGGC
GGGGTCGAACGAGGAGGTTCAAGGGGGAGAGACGGGGCGGATGGAGGAAGAGGAGGCGGAGGCTTAGGGT
GTACAAAGGGCTTGACCCAGGGAGGGGG
